Addgene plasmid #57302: Dronpa-Tubulin-C-18
Purpose: Localization: Microtubules, Excitation: 503, Emission: 518
Depositing lab: Michael Davidson. Depositing organization: Florida State University, Tallahassee.
Backbone
  Vector backbone: Dronpa-C1
  Backbone size w/o insert (bp): 4750
  Vector type: Mammalian Expression
  Selectable markers: Neomycin (select with G418)
Growth in bacteria
  Bacterial resistance: Kanamycin, 50 μg/mL
  Growth temperature: 37°C
  Growth strain: DH5alpha
  Copy number: High Copy
Gene/Insert
  Gene/Insert name: Tubulin (alt name: NM_006082.2)
  Species: H. sapiens (human)
  Entrez Gene: TUBA1B (a.k.a. K-ALPHA-1)
  Promoter: CMV
  Tag / fusion protein: Dronpa (N terminal on backbone)
  Cloning method: Unknown
  Sequencing primers: 5′ CMV-F; 3′ SV40pA-R
Terms and licenses: Academic/Nonprofit Terms; Industry Terms
Depositor comments: . Excitation = 503; Emission = 518
How to cite: Dronpa-Tubulin-C-18 was a gift from Michael Davidson (Addgene plasmid # 57302 ; http://n2t.net/addgene:57302 ; RRID:Addgene_57302)
