[The description below was written by a language model from this plasmid's Addgene catalogue record.]
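Description:
Dronpa-Tubulin-C-18 is a mammalian expression plasmid built on the Dronpa-C1 backbone (about 4.75 kb without the insert), a C1-style fusion vector in which the fluorescent protein sits upstream of the cloning site. It is maintained as a high-copy plasmid in E. coli under kanamycin selection, and it carries a neomycin resistance marker that allows G418 selection of stably transfected mammalian cells. No feature table accompanies the record, so the specific origins of replication and the promoters driving the resistance marker are not stated. The use of an SV40 polyA reverse sequencing primer suggests an SV40 polyadenylation signal downstream of the expression cassette.

The payload is human alpha-tubulin (TUBA1B, also known as K-ALPHA-1) expressed from the CMV immediate-early promoter, which gives strong constitutive transcription in most mammalian cell lines. Dronpa is fused to the N terminus of tubulin, contributed by the backbone. The "C-18" in the name probably refers to the C1-type arrangement and the linker between the two proteins, but the record does not define it, and the cloning method is listed as unknown. Dronpa is a green fluorescent protein known for reversible photoswitching between bright and dark states, and the record lists excitation at 503 nm and emission at 518 nm. The fusion protein incorporates into microtubules, so the construct serves as a microtubule localization marker for live-cell fluorescence imaging. Dronpa's switching behaviour also makes such fusions suitable for tracking protein dynamics and for photoswitching-based super-resolution methods, although the record states only the localization and spectral properties.
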