>Addgene plasmid #57302 | Dronpa-Tubulin-C-18 | depositor partial sequence | sequence record 88440 | insert sequence
ACGTCAGATCCGCTAGCGCTACCGGTCGCCACCATGGTGAGTGTGATTAAACCAGACATGAAGATCAAGC
TGCGTATGGAAGGCGCTGTAAATGGACACCCGTTCGCGATTGAAGGAGTTGGCCTTGGGAAGCCTTTCGA
GGGAAAACAGAGTATGGACCTTAAAGTCAAAGAAGGCGGACCTCTGCCTTTCGCCTATGACATCTTGACA
ACTGTGTTCTGTTACGGCAACAGGGTATTCGCCAAATACCCAGAAAATATAGTAGACTATTTCAAGCAGT
CGTTTCCTGAGGGCTACTCTTGGGAACGAAGCATGAATTACGAAGACGGGGGCATTTGTAACGCGACAAA
CGACATAACCCTGGATGGTGACTGTTATATCTATGAAATTCGATTTGATGGTGTGAACTTTCCTGCCAAT
GGTCCAGTTATGCAGAAGAGGACTGTGAAATGGGAGCCATCCACTGAGAAATTGTATGTGCGTGATGGAG
TGCTGAAGGGTGATGTTAACATGGCTCTGTCGCTTGAAGGAGGTGGCCATTACCGATGTGACTTCAAAAC
TACTTATAAAGCTAAGAAGGTTGTCCAGTTGCCAGACTATCACTTTGTGGACCACCACATTGAGATTAAA
AGCCACGACAAAGATTACAGTAATGTTAATCTGCATGAGCACGCCGAAGCGCATTCTGAGCTGCCGAGGC
AGGCCAAGTCCGGACTCAGATCTGGCAGCGGTGGAGGCAGCGCATCCGGCGGAAGCGGAAGCGTGCGTGA
GTGCATCTCCATCCACGTTGGCCAGGCTGGTGTCCAGATTGGCAATGCCTGCTGGGAGCTCTACTGCCTG
GAACACGGCATCCAGCCCGATGGCCAGATGCCAAGTGACAAGACCATTGGGGGAGGAGATGACTCCTTCA
ACACCTTCTTCAGTGAGACGGGCGCTGGCAAGCACGTGCCCCGGGCTGTGTTTGTAGACTTGGAACCCAC
AGTCATTGATGAAGTTCGCACTGGCACCTACCGCCAGCTCTTCCACCCTGAGCAGCTCATCACAGGCAAG
GAAGATGCTGCCAATAACTATGCCCGAGGGCACTACACCATTGGCAAGGAGATCATTGACCTTGTGTTGG
ACCGAATTCGCAAGCTGGCTGACCAGTGCACCGGTCTTCAGGGCTTCTTGGTTTTCCACAGCTTTGGTGG
GGGAACTGGTTCTGGGTTCACCTCCCTGCTCATGGAACGTCTCTCAGTTGATTATGGCAAGAAGTCCAAG
CTGGAGTTCTCCATTTACCCAGCACCCCAGGTTTCCACAGCTGTAGTTGAGCCCTACAACTCCATCCTCA
CCACCCACACCACCCTGGAGCACTCTGATTGTGCCTTCATGGTAGACAATGAGGCCATCTATGACATCTG
TCGTAGAAACCTCGATATCGAGCGCCCAACCTACACTAACCTTAACCGCCTTATTAGCCAGATTGTGTCC
TCCATCACTGCTTCCCTGAGATTTGATGGAGCCCTGAATGTTGACCTGACAGAATTCCAGACCAACCTGG
TGCCCTACCCCCGCATCCACTTCCCTCTGGCCACATATGCCCCTGTCATCTCTGCTGAGAAAGCCTACCA
TGAACAGCTTTCTGTAGCAGAGATCACCAATGCTTGCTTTGAGCCAGCCAACCAGATGGTGAAATGTGAC
CCTCGCCATGGTAAATACATGGCTTGCTGCCTGTTGTACCGTGGTGACGTGGTTCCCAAAGATGTCAATG
CTGCCATTGCCACCATCAAAACCAAGCGCAGCATCCAGTTTGTGGATTGGTGCCCCACTGGCTTCAAGGT
TGGCATCAACTACCAGCCTCCCACTGTGGTGCCTGGTGGAGACCTGGCCAAGGTACAGAGAGCTGTGTGC
ATGCTGAGCAACACCACAGCCATTGCTGAGGCCTGGGCTCGCCTGGACCACAAGTTTGACCTGATGTATG
CCAAGCGTGCCTTTGTTCACTGGTACGTGGGTGAGGGGATGGAGGAAGGCGAGTTTTCAGAGGCCCGTGA
AGATATGGCTGCCCTTGAGAAGGATTATGAGGAGGTTGGTGTGGATTCTGTTGAAGGAGAGGGTGAGGAA
GAAGGAGAGGAATACTAAGGATCCACCGGATCTAGATAACTGATCATAATCAGCCA
