>Addgene plasmid #57302 | Dronpa-Tubulin-C-18 | addgene partial sequence | sequence record 106330 | CMV-F 5'-CGCAAATGGGCGGTAGGCGTG-3'
GCAGAGCTGGTTTAGTGAACCGTCAGATCCGCTAGCGCTACCGGTCGCCACCATGGTGAGTGTGATTAAA
CCAGACATGAAGATCAAGCTGCGTATGGAAGGCGCTGTAAATGGACACCCGTTCGCGATTGAAGGAGTTG
GCCTTGGGAAGCCTTTCGAGGGAAAACAGAGTATGGACCTTAAAGTCAAAGAAGGCGGACCTCTGCCTTT
CGCCTATGACATCTTGACAACTGTGTTCTGTTACGGCAACAGGGTATTCGCCAAATACCCAGAAAATATA
GTAGACTATTTCAAGCAGTCGTTTCCTGAGGGCTACTCTTGGGAACGAAGCATGAATTACGAAGACGGGG
GCATTTGTAACGCGACAAACGACATAACCCTGGATGGTGACTGTTATATCTATGAAATTCGATTTGATGG
TGTGAACTTTCCTGCCAATGGTCCAGTTATGCAGAAGAGGACTGTGAAATGGGAGCCATCCACTGAGAAA
TTGTATGTGCGTGATGGAGTGCTGAAGGGTGATGTTAACATGGCTCTGTCGCTTGAAGGAGGTGGCCATT
ACCGATGTGACTTCAAAACTACTTATAAAGCTAAGAAGGTTGTCCAGTTGCCAGACTATCACTTTGTGGA
CCACCACATTGAGATTAAAAGCCACGACAAAGATTACAGTAATGTTAATCTGCATGAGCACGCCGAAGCG
CATTCTGAGCTGCCGAGGCAGGCCAAGTCCGGACTCAGATCTGGCAGCGGTGGAGGCAGCGCATCCGGCG
GAAGCGGAAGCGTGCGTGAGTG
